>Addgene plasmid #157612 | pD649-HAsp-NOTCH1(Trunc1)-COMP5AP-AviTag-9xHis | addgene full sequence | sequence record 431375 | Addgene NGS Result
GGCATTGATTATTGACTAGTTATTAATAGTAATCAATTACGGGGTCATTAGTTCATAGCCCATATATGGA
GTTCCGCGTTACATAACTTACGGTAAATGGCCCGCCTGGCTGACCGCCCAACGACCCCCGCCCATTGACG
TCAATAATGACGTATGTTCCCATAGTAACGCCAATAGGGACTTTCCATTGACGTCAATGGGTGGAGTATT
TACGGTAAACTGCCCACTTGGCAGTACATCAAGTGTATCATATGCCAAGTACGCCCCCTATTGACGTCAA
TGACGGTAAATGGCCCGCCTGGCATTATGCCCAGTACATGACCTTATGGGACTTTCCTACTTGGCAGTAC
ATCTACGTATTAGTCATCGCTATTACCATGGTGATGCGGTTTTGGCAGTACATCAATGGGCGTGGATAGC
GGTTTGACTCACGGGGATTTCCAAGTCTCCACCCCATTGACGTCAATGGGAGTTTGTTTTGGCACCAAAA
TCAACGGGACTTTCCAAAATGTCGTAACAACTCCGCCCCATTGACGCAAATGGGCGGTAGGCGTGTACGG
TGGGAGGTCTATATAAGCAGAGCTCGTTTAGTGAACCGTCAGATCGCCTGGAGACGCCATCCACGCTGTT
TTGACCTCCATAGAAGACACCGGGACCGATCCAGCCTCCGCGGCCGGGAACGGTGCATTGGAACGCGGAT
TCCCCGTGCCAAGAGTGACGTAAGTACCGCCTATAGAGTCTATAGGCCCACCCCCTTGGCTTCGTTAGAA
CGCGGCTACAATTAATACATAACCTTATGTATCATACACATACGATTTAGGTGACACTATAGAATAACAT
CCACTTTGCCTTTCTCTCCACAGGTGTCCACTCCCAGGTCCAACTGCACCTCGGTTCTATCGAAAACGCG
CCTGCTAGCGCCACCATGAAGACCATCATTGCCCTGAGCTACATCTTCTGCCTGGTGTTCGCTGCGGCCG
CCGCAAGAGGACCTAGATGTTCTCAACCTGGCGAGACATGCCTGAACGGCGGAAAGTGTGAAGCCGCCAA
TGGAACCGAAGCCTGTGTGTGTGGCGGAGCCTTTGTGGGCCCTAGATGTCAAGACCCCAATCCTTGTCTG
AGCACCCCTTGCAAGAATGCCGGCACCTGTCACGTGGTGGATAGAAGAGGCGTGGCCGATTACGCCTGTA
GCTGTGCCCTTGGCTTTAGCGGCCCTCTGTGTCTGACACCTCTGGACAACGCCTGCCTGACAAACCCCTG
TAGAAACGGCGGCACATGCGATCTGCTGACCCTGACCGAGTACAAGTGCAGATGTCCTCCTGGATGGTCC
GGCAAGAGCTGTCAGCAAGCCGATCCTTGTGCCAGCAATCCTTGCGCCAATGGCGGCCAGTGTCTGCCTT
TTGAGGCCAGCTACATCTGCCACTGTCCTCCAAGCTTTCACGGCCCTACCTGCAGACAGGATGTGAACGA
GTGTGGCCAGAAACCTGGCCTGTGTAGACATGGCGGAACCTGCCACAACGAAGTGGGCAGCTACAGATGC
GTGTGCAGAGCCACTCACACCGGACCTAATTGCGAGAGGCCTTACGTGCCATGCAGCCCATCACCTTGTC
AGAACGGCGGGACTTGTAGACCTACCGGCGACGTGACACACGAGTGTGCTTGTCTGCCTGGCTTCACCGG
CCAGAACTGCGAGGAAAACATCGACGACTGCCCCGGCAACAACTGCAAAAATGGCGGAGCATGTGTGGAC
GGCGTGAACACCTACAACTGTAGATGCCCTCCAGAGTGGACAGGCCAGTACTGCACAGAGGATGTGGATG
AGTGCCAGCTGATGCCCAATGCCTGCCAGAATGGCGGCACTTGCCATAATACCCACGGCGGCTACAACTG
CGTGTGTGTGAATGGATGGACCGGCGAGGACTGCTCCGAGAACATCGATGATTGTGCCTCCGCCGCCTGT
TTCCACGGCGCCACATGTCATGATAGAGTGGCCAGCTTCTACTGCGAGTGCCCTCACGGAAGAACAGGCC
TGCTGTGTCACCTGAACGACGCCTGCATCAGCAATCCCTGCAACGAGGGCAGCAACTGCGACACCAATCC
TGTGAACGGCAAGGCCATCTGTACATGCCCTAGCGGCTATACAGGACCTGCCTGTAGTCAGGACGTGGAC
GAATGTTCTCTGGGCGCCAATCCATGCGAGCACGCCGGCAAATGTATCAACACCCTGGGCAGCTTCGAGT
GCCAGTGCCTGCAAGGATATACAGGCCCCAGATGCGAGATCGATGTGAATGAATGCGTCAGCAACCCTTG
CCAGAACGATGCCACCTGTCTGGACCAGATCGGCGAGTTCCAGTGCATCTGTATGCCTGGCTATGAGGGC
GTGCACTGCGAAGTGAATACCGACGAATGCGCCAGCTCTCCCTGCCTGCACAATGGCAGATGCCTGGACA
AGATCAATGAGTTTCAGTGCGAGTGTCCCACCGGCTTTACAGGCCACCTGTGCCAGTATGATGTCGACGA
GTGCGCCTCCACACCTTGCAAAAACGGCGCCAAGTGCCTGGACGGCCCCAATACCTACACTTGTGTGTGC
ACCGAGGGCTACACCGGAACACACTGCGAGGTGGACATTGATGAGTGCGACCCCGATCCATGTCACTACG
GCAGCTGTAAAGACGGCGTGGCAACCTTCACATGCCTGTGCAGACCTGGCTATACTGGCCACCACTGCGA
GACTAACATCAACGAGTGTAGCAGCCAGCCATGCAGGCACGGTGGAACCTGTCAGGACAGAGACAATGCC
TACCTGTGCTTCTGCCTGAAGGGCACCACCGGGCCTAACTGTGAAATCAACCTGGACGACTGCGCAAGCA
GCCCTTGCGATTCTGGCACTTGTCTGGATAAGATCGACGGCTATGAGTGTGCCTGCGAGCCTGGATACAC
CGGCAGCATGTGCAACATCAATATCGATGAATGCGCTGGCAACCCATGTCACAATGGCGGGACCTGTGAA
GATGGCATCAACGGCTTCACCTGTCGGTGCCCTGAGGGCTACCATGATCCTACCTGTCTGTCCGAAGTGA
ACGAATGCAATAGCAACCCCTGCGTGCACGGCGCCTGCAGAGATAGCCTGAATGGCTACAAGTGCGACTG
CGATCCAGGCTGGTCCGGGACCAACTGCGATATCAACAACAACGAATGCGAGTCTAACCCTTGCGTCAAC
GGTGGCACTTGCAAGGACATGACCAGCGGCTACGTGTGCACCTGTAGAGAGGGCTTCTCTGGCCCCAACT
GCCAGACCAATATTAACGAATGTGCTTCTAACCCCTGCCTGAACCAGGGCACCTGTATCGATGATGTGGC
CGGCTATAAGTGCAACTGTCTGCTGCCTTACACCGGGGCCACATGTGAAGTGGTTCTGGCCCCTTGTGCA
CCCTCTCCATGTCGTAATGGCGGCGAATGCAGACAGAGCGAGGACTACGAGAGCTTCAGCTGTGTGTGCC
CAACAGGCTGGCAGGGACAGACATGCGAAGTGGATATCAATGAATGTGTGCTGAGCCCCTGCAGGCATGG
CGCCAGCTGTCAGAATACTCATGGCGGCTATAGATGCCACTGCCAGGCCGGCTACAGCGGCAGAAATTGC
GAAACCGATATCGACGATTGCCGGCCTAATCCATGCCATAACGGCGGCTCTTGCACCGACGGCATCAACA
CCGCCTTTTGCGATTGCCTGCCTGGATTCAGAGGCACCTTCTGCGAAGAGGACATTAACGAGTGTGCCTC
CGATCCTTGCCGGAATGGCGCCAATTGCACCGATTGCGTGGACAGCTACACCTGTACCTGTCCTGCCGGC
TTTTCCGGCATCCACTGCGAAAACAACACCCCTGACTGCACCGAGTCCAGCTGCTTCAATGGTGGCACCT
GTGTGGATGGGATTAACTCCTTTACATGTCTGTGCCCACCTGGGTTTACCGGCAGCTACTGTCAGCACGA
TGTCAATGAGTGTGACTCCCAGCCTTGTCTGCACGGCGGTACATGTCAAGATGGCTGCGGCTCCTACCGG
TGTACATGTCCTCAAGGCTACACAGGGCCCAACTGTCAGAACCTGGTGCATTGGTGCGACAGCAGCCCAT
GCAAGAATGGCGGAAAGTGCTGGCAGACCCACACACAGTATAGATGCGAATGCCCTTCTGGCTGGACCGG
CCTGTATTGTGATGTGCCTTCTGTGTCTTGCGAGGTCGCCGCTCAAAGACAGGGTGTCGATGTGGCTAGA
CTGTGTCAACACGGTGGACTGTGCGTGGACGCTGGCAATACCCATCATTGCAGATGCCAGGCTGGGTACA
CAGGCAGCTATTGCGAGGATCTGGTGGACGAGTGCTCCCCATCTCCATGCCAAAATGGCGCTACCTGTAC
CGACTACCTCGGCGGATACAGCTGCAAATGTGTGGCCGGATACCATGGCGTGAACTGCAGCGAAGAGATT
GACGAGTGCCTGTCTCACCCCTGCCAAAACGGTGGTACATGCCTGGATCTGCCCAACACATACAAGTGCT
CTTGCCCTAGAGGCACCCAGGGTGTCCATTGCGAAATCAATGTTGACGACTGCAACCCTCCTGTGGACCC
CGTGTCCAGATCTCCCAAGTGCTTCAACAATGGGACCTGCGTGGACCAAGTCGGCGGCTATTCTTGTACT
TGCCCTCCTGGCTTCGTGGGCGAGAGATGTGAAGGCGACGTCAACGAATGTTTGTCTAATCCCTGTGACG
CCAGGGGCACCCAGAATTGCGTGCAGAGAGTGAACGACTTCCACTGTGAATGCAGAGCCGGACACACTGG
GAGAAGATGCGAGTCCGTGATCAATGGCTGCAAGGGCAAACCATGTAAAAACGGCGGAACTTGCGCCGTG
GCCTCTAATACCGCTAGAGGCTTCATCTGCAAGTGTCCCGCCGGATTTGAGGGCGCCACTTGCGAAAATG
ATGCCAGAACCTGCGGCAGCCTGAGATGCCTTAATGGTGGAACATGCATCAGCGGCCCTAGAAGCCCTAC
TTGCCTGTGTCTGGGCCCTTTCACAGGCCCCGAGTGTCAGTTTCCTGCCAGTTCTCCTTGTCTCGGCGGA
AACCCCTGCTACAATCAGGGAACATGCGAGCCTACCAGCGAGAGCCCCTTCTACAGATGTCTGTGTCCTG
CCAAGTTCAACGGACTGCTGTGCCACATCCTGGATTACAGCTTTGGAGGCGGCGCTGGCAGAGACATCCC
TCCACCTCTTATTGAGGAAGCCTGCGAACTGCCCGAGTGCCAAGAGGATGCTGGCAACAAAGTGTGCAGC
CTGCAGTGCAACAATCACGCCTGTGGCTGGGATGGCGGAGACTGCTCCCTGAACTTCAACGACCCCTGGA
AGAACTGCACCCAGTCTCTGCAGTGCTGGAAGTACTTTAGCGACGGCCACTGCGACAGCCAGTGTAATTC
TGCCGGCTGCCTGTTCGACGGCTTCGATTGTCAGCGAGCTGAGGGCCAGTGCAATCCCCTGTACGACCAG
TATTGCAAGGATCACTTCTCCGATGGCCACTGTGACCAGGGCTGTAATAGCGCCGAATGCGAATGGGATG
GCCTGGATTGTGCCGAGCACGTGCCAGAAAGACTGGCTGCTGGAACACTGGTGGTGGTCGTGCTGATGCC
TCCTGAGCAGCTGAGAAACAGCAGCTTCCACTTCCTGCGCGAGCTGTCCAGAGTGCTGCACACCAATGTG
GTGTTCAAGAGAGATGCCCACGGCCAGCAGATGATCTTCCCATATTACGGCAGAGAAGAGGAACTGCGGA
AGCACCCTATCAAGAGAGCTGCTGAAGGCTGGGCTGCTCCTGATGCTCTGCTGGGACAAGTGAAAGCCTC
TCTGCTTCCTGGCGGAAGCGAAGGCGGAAGGCGGAGAAGAGAACTCGATCCTATGGATGTGCGGGGCAGC
ATCGTGTACCTGGAAATCGACAACAGACAGTGCGTGCAGGCCTCCAGCCAATGTTTTCAGTCTGCTACCG
ACGTGGCCGCCTTTCTGGGAGCACTTGCTTCCCTGGGATCTCTGAACATCCCCTACAAGATCGAGGCCGT
GCAGTCCGAGACAGTGGAACCTCCTCCTCCTGCTCAACTGCATGGCGCGCCGGAAGATCAAGTTGATCCA
AGATTGATTGATGGCAAGGGCGGATCTCTGGAGGTGCTGTTCCAGGGACCAGGCGGAAGCGGCAATCCCG
GCGGCGATCTGGCCCCCCAGATGCTGCGCGAGCTGCAGGAGACCAATGCCGCCCTGCAGGACGTGCGCGA
GCTGCTGCGCCACCGCGTGAAGGAGATCACCTTCCTGAAGAACACCGTGATGGAGTGCGACGCCTGCGGT
ATGCAGCCCTCTAGAGGCTCCGGCTCCATCATCCCAGTTGAGGAGGAGAACCCGGACTTCTGGAACCGCG
AGGCAGCCGAGGCCCTGGGTGCCGCCAAGAAGCTGCAGCCTGCACAGACAGCCGCCAAGAACCTCATCAT
CTTCCTGGGCGATGGGATGGGGGTGTCTACGGTGACAGCTGCCAGGATCCTAAAAGGGCAGAAGAAGGAC
AAACTGGGGCCTGAGATACCCCTGGCCATGGACCGCTTCCCATATGTGGCTCTGTCCAAGACATACAATG
TAGACAAACATGTGCCAGACAGTGGAGCCACAGCCACGGCCTACCTGTGCGGGGTCAAGGGCAACTTCCA
GACCATTGGCTTGAGTGCAGCCGCCCGCTTTAACCAGTGCAACACGACACGCGGCAACGAGGTCATCTCC
GTGATGAATCGGGCCAAGAAAGCAGGGAAGTCAGTGGGAGTGGTAACCACCACACGAGTGCAGCACGCCT
CGCCAGCCGGCACCTACGCCCACACGGTGAACCGCAACTGGTACTCGGACGCCGACGTGCCTGCCTCGGC
CCGCCAGGAGGGGTGCCAGGACATCGCTACGCAGCTCATCTCCAACATGGACATTGACGTGATCCTAGGT
GGAGGCCGAAAGTACATGTTTCGCATGGGAACCCCAGACCCTGAGTACCCAGATGACTACAGCCAAGGTG
GGACCAGGCTGGACGGGAAGAATCTGGTGCAGGAATGGCTGGCGAAGCGCCAGGGTGCCCGGTATGTGTG
GAACCGCACTGAGCTCATGCAGGCTTCCCTGGACCCGTCTGTGACCCATCTCATGGGTCTCTTTGAGCCT
GGAGACATGAAATACGAGATCCACCGAGACTCCACACTGGACCCCTCCCTGATGGAGATGACAGAGGCTG
CCCTGCGCCTGCTGAGCAGGAACCCCCGCGGCTTCTTCCTCTTCGTGGAGGGTGGTCGCATCGACCATGG
TCATCATGAAAGCAGGGCTTACCGGGCACTGACTGAGACGATCATGTTCGACGACGCCATTGAGAGGGCG
GGCCAGCTCACCAGCGAGGAGGACACGCTGAGCCTCGTCACTGCCGACCACTCCCACGTCTTCTCCTTCG
GAGGCTACCCCCTGCGAGGGAGCTCCATCTTCGGGCTGGCCCCTGGCAAGGCCCGGGACAGGAAGGCCTA
CACGGTCCTCCTATACGGAAACGGTCCAGGCTATGTGCTCAAGGACGGCGCCCGGCCGGATGTTACCGAG
AGCGAGAGCGGGAGCCCCGAGTATCGGCAGCAGTCAGCAGTGCCCCTGGACGAAGAGACCCACGCAGGCG
AGGACGTGGCGGTGTTCGCGCGCGGCCCGCAGGCGCACCTGGTTCACGGCGTGCAGGAGCAGACCTTCAT
AGCGCACGTCATGGCCTTCGCCGCCTGCCTGGAGCCCTACACCGCCTGCGACCTGGCGCCCCCCGCCGGC
ACCACCGACGCCGCGCACCCGGGTGGCGGAGGACTGAACGACATCTTCGAGGCTCAGAAAATCGAATGGC
ACGAACATCACCATCACCATCACCATCACCATTAAGGCCGGCCTGTAGTCACTGGCACAACGCGTTACCC
GGTAAGCCAATCGGGTATACACGGTCGTCATACTGCAGACAGGGTTCTTCTACTTTGCAAGATAGTCTTG
AGTAGTAAAATAAATAGATAGAGAAAATCAGCCTCGACTGTGCCTTCTAGTTGCCAGCCATCTGTTGTTT
GCCCCTCCCCCGTGCCTTCCTTGACCCTGGAAGGTGCCACTCCCACTGTCCTTTCCTAATAAAATGAGGA
AATTGCATCACAACACTCAACCCTATCTCGGTCTATTCTTTTGATTTATAAGGGATTTTGCCGATTTCGG
CCTATTGGTTAAAAAATGAGCTGATTTAACAAAAATTTAACGCGAATTAATTCTGTGGAATGTGTGTCAG
TTAGGGTGTGGAAAGTCCCCAGGCTCCCCAGCAGGCAGAAGTATGCAAAGCATGCATCTCAATTAGTCAG
CAACCAGGTGTGGAAAGTCCCCAGGCTCCCCAGCAGGCAGAAGTATGCAAAGCATGCATCTCAATTAGTC
AGCAACCATAGTCCCGCCCCTAACTCCGCCCATCCCGCCCCTAACTCCGCCCAGTTCCGCCCATTCTCCG
CCCCATGGCTGACTAATTTTTTTTATTTATGCAGAGGCCGAGGCCGCCTCTGCCTCTGAGCTATTCCAGA
AGTAGTGAGGAGGCTTTTTTGGAGGCCTAGGCTTTTGCAAAAAGCTCCCGGGAGCTTGTATATCCATTTT
CGGATCTGATCAGCACGTGTTGACAATTAATCATCGGCATAGTATATCGGCATAGTATAATACGACAAGG
TGAGGAACTAAACCATGACCGAGTACAAGCCCACGGTGCGCCTCGCCACCCGCGACGACGTCCCCAGGGC
CGTACGCACCCTCGCCGCCGCGTTCGCCGACTACCCCGCCACGCGCCACACCGTCGATCCGGACCGCCAC
ATCGAGCGGGTCACCGAGCTGCAAGAACTCTTCCTCACGCGCGTCGGGCTCGACATCGGCAAGGTGTGGG
TCGCGGACGACGGCGCCGCGGTGGCGGTCTGGACCACGCCGGAGAGCGTCGAAGCGGGGGCGGTGTTCGC
CGAGATCGGCCCGCGCATGGCCGAGTTGAGCGGTTCCCGGCTGGCCGCGCAGCAACAGATGGAAGGCCTC
CTGGCGCCGCACCGGCCCAAGGAGCCCGCGTGGTTCCTGGCCACCGTCGGCGTCTCGCCCGACCACCAGG
GCAAGGGTCTGGGCAGCGCCGTCGTGCTCCCCGGAGTGGAGGCGGCCGAGCGCGCCGGGGTGCCCGCCTT
CCTGGAGACATCCGCGCCCCGCAACCTCCCCTTCTACGAGCGGCTCGGCTTCACCGTCACCGCCGACGTC
GAGGTGCCCGAAGGACCGCGCACCTGGTGCATGACCCGCAAGCCCGGTGCCTGACACGTGCTACGAGATT
TCGATTCCACCGCCGCCTTCTATGAAAGGTTGGGCTTCGGAATCGTTTTCCGGGACGCCGGCTGGATGAT
CCTCCAGCGCGGGGATCTCATGCTGGAGTTCTTCGCCCACCCCAACTTGTTTATTGCAGCTTATAATGGT
TACAAATAAAGCAATAGCATCACAAATTTCACAAATAAAGCATTTTTTTCACTGCATTCTAGTTGTGGTT
TGTCCAAACTCATCAATGTATCTTATCATGTCTGTATACCGTCGACCTCTAGCTAGAGCTTGGCGTAATC
ATGGTCATTACCAATGCTTAATCAGTGAGGCACCTATCTCAGCGATCTGTCTATTTCGTTCATCCATAGT
TGCCTGACTCCCCGTCGTGTAGATAACTACGATACGGGAGGGCTTACCATCTGGCCCCAGCGCTGCGATG
ATACCGCGAGAACCACGCTCACCGGCTCCGGATTTATCAGCAATAAACCAGCCAGCCGGAAGGGCCGAGC
GCAGAAGTGGTCCTGCAACTTTATCCGCCTCCATCCAGTCTATTAATTGTTGCCGGGAAGCTAGAGTAAG
TAGTTCGCCAGTTAATAGTTTGCGCAACGTTGTTGCCATCGCTACAGGCATCGTGGTGTCACGCTCGTCG
TTTGGTATGGCTTCATTCAGCTCCGGTTCCCAACGATCAAGGCGAGTTACATGATCCCCCATGTTGTGCA
AAAAAGCGGTTAGCTCCTTCGGTCCTCCGATCGTTGTCAGAAGTAAGTTGGCCGCAGTGTTATCACTCAT
GGTTATGGCAGCACTGCATAATTCTCTTACTGTCATGCCATCCGTAAGATGCTTTTCTGTGACTGGTGAG
TACTCAACCAAGTCATTCTGAGAATAGTGTATGCGGCGACCGAGTTGCTCTTGCCCGGCGTCAATACGGG
ATAATACCGCGCCACATAGCAGAACTTTAAAAGTGCTCATCATTGGAAAACGTTCTTCGGGGCGAAAACT
CTCAAGGATCTTACCGCTGTTGAGATCCAGTTCGATGTAACCCACTCGTGCACCCAACTGATCTTCAGCA
TCTTTTACTTTCACCAGCGTTTCTGGGTGAGCAAAAACAGGAAGGCAAAATGCCGCAAAAAAGGGAATAA
GGGCGACACGGAAATGTTGAATACTCATATTCTTCCTTTTTCAATATTATTGAAGCATTTATCAGGGTTA
TTGTCTCATGAGCGGATACATATTTGAATGTATTTAGAAAAATAAACAAATAGGGGTCAGTGTTACAACC
AATTAACCAATTCTGAACATTATCGCGAGCCCATTTATACCTGAATATGGCTCATAACACCCCTTGCTCA
TGACCAAAATCCCTTAACGTGAGTTACGCGCGCGTCGTTCCACTGAGCGTCAGACCCCGTAGAAAAGATC
AAAGGATCTTCTTGAGATCCTTTTTTTCTGCGCGTAATCTGCTGCTTGCAAACAAAAAAACCACCGCTAC
CAGCGGTGGTTTGTTTGCCGGATCAAGAGCTACCAACTCTTTTTCCGAAGGTAACTGGCTTCAGCAGAGC
GCAGATACCAAATACTGTTCTTCTAGTGTAGCCGTAGTTAGCCCACCACTTCAAGAACTCTGTAGCACCG
CCTACATACCTCGCTCTGCTAATCCTGTTACCAGTGGCTGCTGCCAGTGGCGATAAGTCGTGTCTTACCG
GGTTGGACTCAAGACGATAGTTACCGGATAAGGCGCAGCGGTCGGGCTGAACGGGGGGTTCGTGCACACA
GCCCAGCTTGGAGCGAACGACCTACACCGAACTGAGATACCTACAGCGTGAGCTATGAGAAAGCGCCACG
CTTCCCGAAGGGAGAAAGGCGGACAGGTATCCGGTAAGCGGCAGGGTCGGAACAGGAGAGCGCACGAGGG
AGCTTCCAGGGGGAAACGCCTGGTATCTTTATAGTCCTGTCGGGTTTCGCCACCTCTGACTTGAGCGTCG
ATTTTTGTGATGCTCGTCAGGGGGGCGGAGCCTATGGAAAAACGCCAGCAACGCGGCCTTTTTACGGTTC
CTGGCCTTTTGCTGGCCTTTTGCTCACATGTTCTTTCCTGCGTTATCCCCTGATTCTGTGGATAACCGTA
TTACCGCCTTTGAGTGAGCTGATACCGCTCGCCGCAGCCGAACGACCGAGCGCAGCGAGTCAGTGAGCGA
GGAAGCGGAAGGCGAGAGTAGGGAACTGCCAGGCATCAAACTAAGCAGAAGGCCCCTGACGGATGGCCTT
TTTGCGTTTCTACAAACTCTTTCTGTGTTGTAAAACGACGGCCAGTCTTAAGCTCGGGCCCCCTGGGCGG
TTCTGATAACGAGTAATCGTTAATCCGCAAATAACGTAAAAACCCGCTTCGGCGGGTTTTTTTATGGGGG
GAGTTTAGGGAAAGAGCATTTGTCAGAATATTTAAGGGCGCCTGTCACTTTGCTTGATATATGAGAATTA
TTTAACCTTATAAATGAGAAAAAAGCAACGCACTTTAAATAAGATACGTTGCTTTTTCGATTGATGAACA
CCTATAATTAAACTATTCATCTATTATTTATGATTTTTTGTATATACAATATTTCTAGTTTGTTAAAGAG
AATTAAGAAAATAAATCTCGAAAATAATAAAGGGAAAATCAGTTTTTGATATCAAAATTATACATGTCAA
CGATAATACAAAATATAATACAAACTATAAGATGTTATCAGTATTTATTATCATTTAGAATAAATTTTGT
GTCGCCCTTAATTGTGAGCGGATAACAATTACGAGCTTCATGCACAGTGGCGTTGACTCAATATTGGCCA
TTAGCCATATTATTCATTGGTTATATAGCATAAATCAATATTGGCTATTGGCCATTGCATACGTTGTATC
TATATCATAATATGTACATTTATATTGGCTCATGTCCAATATGACCGCCATGTT
Features (pLannotate 1.2.2; 24 found; start..end, strand, type, name):
     77..380     +  enhancer       CMV enhancer: human cytomegalovirus immediate early enhancer
    381..584     +  promoter       CMV promoter: human cytomegalovirus (CMV) immediate early promoter
    720..763     +  intron         CMV intron (fragment): modified intron A from human cytomegalovirus
    815..833     +  promoter       SP6 promoter: promoter for bacteriophage SP6 RNA polymerase
    837..874     +  CDS            IgH signal sequence (fragment): signal sequence from the mouse immunoglobulin heavy chain variable region
    944..6133    +  CDS            NOTCH1 (fragment): NOTC1_HUMAN - Also known as TAN1. Experimental evidence at protein level: Swiss-Prot protein existence level 1. Functions as a receptor for membrane-bound ligands Jagged-1 (JAG1), Jagged-2 (JAG2) and Delta-1 (DLL1) to regulate cell-fate determination. Upon ligand activation through the released notch intracellular domain (NICD) it forms a transcriptional activator complex with RBPJ/RBPSUH and activates genes of the enhancer of split locus. Affects the implementation of differentiation, proliferation and apoptotic programs. Involved in angiogenesis; negatively regulates endothelial cell prolife
   6230..6409    +  CDS            Comp (fragment): COMP_RAT - Experimental evidence at protein level: Swiss-Prot protein existence level 1. May play a role in the structural integrity of cartilage via its interaction with other extracellular matrix proteins such as the collagens and fibronectin. Can mediate the interaction of chondrocytes with the cartilage extracellular matrix through interaction with cell surface integrin receptors. Could play a role in the pathogenesis of osteoarthritis. Potent suppressor of apoptosis in both primary chondrocytes and transformed cells. Suppresses apoptosis by blocking the activation of caspase-3 and by indu
   6397..7849    +  CDS            SEAP (fragment): secreted alkaline phosphatase from human placenta The natural enzyme has a C-terminal transmembrane sequence that is replaced by a GPI anchor.
   7874..7915    +  CDS            AviTag™ (fragment): peptide tag that allows for enzymatic biotinylation
   7919..7942    +  CDS            8xHis: 8xHis affinity tag
   8088..8199    +  polyA_signal   bGH poly(A) signal: bovine growth hormone polyadenylation signal
   8200..8308    +  rep_origin     f1 ori (fragment): f1 bacteriophage origin of replication; arrow indicates direction of (+) strand synthesis
   8322..8651    +  promoter       SV40 promoter: SV40 enhancer and early promoter
   8699..8746    +  promoter       EM7 promoter: synthetic bacterial promoter&nbsp
   8765..9364    +  CDS            PuroR (fragment): puromycin N-acetyltransferase; pac from Streptomyces; confers resistance to puromycin
   9374..9499    +  CDS            ble (fragment): BLE_KLEPN - Experimental evidence at protein level: Swiss-Prot protein existence level 1. Binding protein with a strong affinity to the bleomycin family of antibiotics. Binds to CL990; an antimitotic-antibiotic compound. From Klebsiella pneumoniae.
   9494..9615    +  polyA_signal   SV40 poly(A) signal: SV40 polyadenylation signal
   9668..10528   -  CDS            AmpR: β-lactamase; bla; confers resistance to ampicillin, carbenicillin, and related antibiotics
  10531..10627   -  promoter       AmpR promoter (fragment): bla
  10657..10681   -  CDS            KanR (fragment): aminoglycoside phosphotransferase; aph(3')-Ia; confers resistance to kanamycin
  10792..11380   +  rep_origin     ori: high-copy-number ColE1/pMB1/pBR322/pUC origin of replication
  11605..11622   +  terminator     rrnB T2 terminator (fragment): transcription terminator T2 from the E. coli rrnB gene
  11647..11666   -  CDS            lacZα (fragment): LacZα fragment of β-galactosidase; lacZ fragment
  12120..12140   +  protein_bind   lac operator (fragment): The lac repressor binds to the lac operator to inhibit transcription in E. coli. This inhibition can be relieved by adding lactose or isopropyl-β-D-thiogalactopyranoside (IPTG). lac repressor encoded by lacI
