[The description below was written by a language model from this plasmid's Addgene catalogue record and pLannotate feature annotations shown in this document.]
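Description:
pD649-HAsp-NOTCH1(Trunc1)-COMP5AP-AviTag-9xHis is a mammalian expression plasmid built on the pD649 backbone for producing a secreted, multimerised form of part of the human NOTCH1 extracellular domain. It is maintained in E. coli through a high-copy ColE1/pUC-type origin and ampicillin resistance (AmpR). A separate SV40 enhancer/early promoter plus EM7 bacterial promoter drives a puromycin N-acetyltransferase cassette ending in an SV40 poly(A) signal, which would allow puromycin selection in mammalian cells. The annotation also picks up short fragments of f1 ori, ble, KanR, lacZα and the lac operator, which look like backbone remnants rather than functional parts. The depositor notes that some plasmids in this collection may carry an IS4-like transposase insertion upstream of the CMV promoter; no such element is annotated in this feature table.

Expression is driven by the CMV enhancer and immediate-early promoter, followed by a CMV intron A fragment and an SP6 promoter that could support in vitro transcription. The open reading frame begins with a signal sequence: the construct name indicates an HA-derived signal peptide, whereas the automated annotation labels a fragment here as a mouse IgH signal sequence. The truncated NOTCH1 ectodomain follows, cloned between preserved restriction sites. It is fused at its C terminus to a coiled-coil segment of rat COMP (cartilage oligomeric matrix protein), which drives pentamerisation, and then to human placental alkaline phosphatase as an enzymatic reporter. An AviTag for site-specific enzymatic biotinylation and a polyhistidine tag for affinity purification come next, and a bGH poly(A) signal ends the unit. The high-avidity pentameric fusion is suited to detecting weak extracellular interactions, consistent with its origin in a human cell-surface protein interactome screen.
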