Addgene plasmid #157612: pD649-HAsp-NOTCH1(Trunc1)-COMP5AP-AviTag-9xHis
Purpose: Mammalian expression of cell-surface protein partial extracellular domain fused to COMP5AP-AviTag-9xHis. Protein is secreted from cells.
Depositing lab: Chris Garcia. Depositing organization: Stanford University. Publication: A Human IgSF Cell-Surface Interactome Reveals a Complex Network of Protein-Protein Interactions. Wojtowicz WM, Vielmetter J, Fernandes RA, Siepe DH, Eastman CL, Chisholm GB, Cox S, Klock H, Anderson PW, Rue SM, Miller JJ, Glaser SM, Bragstad ML, Vance J, Lam AW, Lesley SA, Zinn K, Garcia KC. Cell. 2020 Aug 20;182(4):1027-1043.e17. doi: 10.1016/j.cell.2020.07.025. PubMed 32822567.
Backbone
  Vector backbone: pD649
  Backbone size w/o insert (bp): 7153
  Vector type: Mammalian Expression
Growth in bacteria
  Bacterial resistance: Ampicillin, 100 μg/mL
  Growth temperature: 37°C
  Growth strain: DH5alpha
  Copy number: High Copy
Gene/Insert
  Gene/Insert name: NOTCH1 (alt name: NOTC1)
  Species: H. sapiens (human)
  Insert size (bp): 5151
  Entrez Gene: NOTCH1 (a.k.a. AOS5, AOVD1, TAN1, hN1)
  Promoter: CMV/SP6
  Tag / fusion protein: COMP5AP-AviTag-9xHis (C terminal on backbone)
  Cloning method: Restriction Enzyme; 5′ cloning site GCGGCCGC (not destroyed); 3′ cloning site GGCGCGCC (not destroyed)
  Sequencing primers: 5′ ATTTAGGTGACACTATAG; 3′ CGTCGCACTCCATCACGGTG
Resource information
  A portion of this plasmid was derived from a plasmid made by: synthesis by ThermoFisher
Terms and licenses: Academic/Nonprofit Terms; Industry Terms: Not Available to Industry
Depositor comments: Some plasmids in this collection may have an IS4-like element ISVsa5 family transposase upstream of the CMV promoter.
How to cite: pD649-HAsp-NOTCH1(Trunc1)-COMP5AP-AviTag-9xHis was a gift from Chris Garcia (Addgene plasmid # 157612 ; http://n2t.net/addgene:157612 ; RRID:Addgene_157612)
