>Addgene plasmid #157612 | pD649-HAsp-NOTCH1(Trunc1)-COMP5AP-AviTag-9xHis | depositor partial sequence | sequence record 304334 | insert (extracellular domain truncation)
GCAAGAGGACCTAGATGTTCTCAACCTGGCGAGACATGCCTGAACGGCGGAAAGTGTGAAGCCGCCAATG
GAACCGAAGCCTGTGTGTGTGGCGGAGCCTTTGTGGGCCCTAGATGTCAAGACCCCAATCCTTGTCTGAG
CACCCCTTGCAAGAATGCCGGCACCTGTCACGTGGTGGATAGAAGAGGCGTGGCCGATTACGCCTGTAGC
TGTGCCCTTGGCTTTAGCGGCCCTCTGTGTCTGACACCTCTGGACAACGCCTGCCTGACAAACCCCTGTA
GAAACGGCGGCACATGCGATCTGCTGACCCTGACCGAGTACAAGTGCAGATGTCCTCCTGGATGGTCCGG
CAAGAGCTGTCAGCAAGCCGATCCTTGTGCCAGCAATCCTTGCGCCAATGGCGGCCAGTGTCTGCCTTTT
GAGGCCAGCTACATCTGCCACTGTCCTCCAAGCTTTCACGGCCCTACCTGCAGACAGGATGTGAACGAGT
GTGGCCAGAAACCTGGCCTGTGTAGACATGGCGGAACCTGCCACAACGAAGTGGGCAGCTACAGATGCGT
GTGCAGAGCCACTCACACCGGACCTAATTGCGAGAGGCCTTACGTGCCATGCAGCCCATCACCTTGTCAG
AACGGCGGGACTTGTAGACCTACCGGCGACGTGACACACGAGTGTGCTTGTCTGCCTGGCTTCACCGGCC
AGAACTGCGAGGAAAACATCGACGACTGCCCCGGCAACAACTGCAAAAATGGCGGAGCATGTGTGGACGG
CGTGAACACCTACAACTGTAGATGCCCTCCAGAGTGGACAGGCCAGTACTGCACAGAGGATGTGGATGAG
TGCCAGCTGATGCCCAATGCCTGCCAGAATGGCGGCACTTGCCATAATACCCACGGCGGCTACAACTGCG
TGTGTGTGAATGGATGGACCGGCGAGGACTGCTCCGAGAACATCGATGATTGTGCCTCCGCCGCCTGTTT
CCACGGCGCCACATGTCATGATAGAGTGGCCAGCTTCTACTGCGAGTGCCCTCACGGAAGAACAGGCCTG
CTGTGTCACCTGAACGACGCCTGCATCAGCAATCCCTGCAACGAGGGCAGCAACTGCGACACCAATCCTG
TGAACGGCAAGGCCATCTGTACATGCCCTAGCGGCTATACAGGACCTGCCTGTAGTCAGGACGTGGACGA
ATGTTCTCTGGGCGCCAATCCATGCGAGCACGCCGGCAAATGTATCAACACCCTGGGCAGCTTCGAGTGC
CAGTGCCTGCAAGGATATACAGGCCCCAGATGCGAGATCGATGTGAATGAATGCGTCAGCAACCCTTGCC
AGAACGATGCCACCTGTCTGGACCAGATCGGCGAGTTCCAGTGCATCTGTATGCCTGGCTATGAGGGCGT
GCACTGCGAAGTGAATACCGACGAATGCGCCAGCTCTCCCTGCCTGCACAATGGCAGATGCCTGGACAAG
ATCAATGAGTTTCAGTGCGAGTGTCCCACCGGCTTTACAGGCCACCTGTGCCAGTATGATGTCGACGAGT
GCGCCTCCACACCTTGCAAAAACGGCGCCAAGTGCCTGGACGGCCCCAATACCTACACTTGTGTGTGCAC
CGAGGGCTACACCGGAACACACTGCGAGGTGGACATTGATGAGTGCGACCCCGATCCATGTCACTACGGC
AGCTGTAAAGACGGCGTGGCAACCTTCACATGCCTGTGCAGACCTGGCTATACTGGCCACCACTGCGAGA
CTAACATCAACGAGTGTAGCAGCCAGCCATGCAGGCACGGTGGAACCTGTCAGGACAGAGACAATGCCTA
CCTGTGCTTCTGCCTGAAGGGCACCACCGGGCCTAACTGTGAAATCAACCTGGACGACTGCGCAAGCAGC
CCTTGCGATTCTGGCACTTGTCTGGATAAGATCGACGGCTATGAGTGTGCCTGCGAGCCTGGATACACCG
GCAGCATGTGCAACATCAATATCGATGAATGCGCTGGCAACCCATGTCACAATGGCGGGACCTGTGAAGA
TGGCATCAACGGCTTCACCTGTCGGTGCCCTGAGGGCTACCATGATCCTACCTGTCTGTCCGAAGTGAAC
GAATGCAATAGCAACCCCTGCGTGCACGGCGCCTGCAGAGATAGCCTGAATGGCTACAAGTGCGACTGCG
ATCCAGGCTGGTCCGGGACCAACTGCGATATCAACAACAACGAATGCGAGTCTAACCCTTGCGTCAACGG
TGGCACTTGCAAGGACATGACCAGCGGCTACGTGTGCACCTGTAGAGAGGGCTTCTCTGGCCCCAACTGC
CAGACCAATATTAACGAATGTGCTTCTAACCCCTGCCTGAACCAGGGCACCTGTATCGATGATGTGGCCG
GCTATAAGTGCAACTGTCTGCTGCCTTACACCGGGGCCACATGTGAAGTGGTTCTGGCCCCTTGTGCACC
CTCTCCATGTCGTAATGGCGGCGAATGCAGACAGAGCGAGGACTACGAGAGCTTCAGCTGTGTGTGCCCA
ACAGGCTGGCAGGGACAGACATGCGAAGTGGATATCAATGAATGTGTGCTGAGCCCCTGCAGGCATGGCG
CCAGCTGTCAGAATACTCATGGCGGCTATAGATGCCACTGCCAGGCCGGCTACAGCGGCAGAAATTGCGA
AACCGATATCGACGATTGCCGGCCTAATCCATGCCATAACGGCGGCTCTTGCACCGACGGCATCAACACC
GCCTTTTGCGATTGCCTGCCTGGATTCAGAGGCACCTTCTGCGAAGAGGACATTAACGAGTGTGCCTCCG
ATCCTTGCCGGAATGGCGCCAATTGCACCGATTGCGTGGACAGCTACACCTGTACCTGTCCTGCCGGCTT
TTCCGGCATCCACTGCGAAAACAACACCCCTGACTGCACCGAGTCCAGCTGCTTCAATGGTGGCACCTGT
GTGGATGGGATTAACTCCTTTACATGTCTGTGCCCACCTGGGTTTACCGGCAGCTACTGTCAGCACGATG
TCAATGAGTGTGACTCCCAGCCTTGTCTGCACGGCGGTACATGTCAAGATGGCTGCGGCTCCTACCGGTG
TACATGTCCTCAAGGCTACACAGGGCCCAACTGTCAGAACCTGGTGCATTGGTGCGACAGCAGCCCATGC
AAGAATGGCGGAAAGTGCTGGCAGACCCACACACAGTATAGATGCGAATGCCCTTCTGGCTGGACCGGCC
TGTATTGTGATGTGCCTTCTGTGTCTTGCGAGGTCGCCGCTCAAAGACAGGGTGTCGATGTGGCTAGACT
GTGTCAACACGGTGGACTGTGCGTGGACGCTGGCAATACCCATCATTGCAGATGCCAGGCTGGGTACACA
GGCAGCTATTGCGAGGATCTGGTGGACGAGTGCTCCCCATCTCCATGCCAAAATGGCGCTACCTGTACCG
ACTACCTCGGCGGATACAGCTGCAAATGTGTGGCCGGATACCATGGCGTGAACTGCAGCGAAGAGATTGA
CGAGTGCCTGTCTCACCCCTGCCAAAACGGTGGTACATGCCTGGATCTGCCCAACACATACAAGTGCTCT
TGCCCTAGAGGCACCCAGGGTGTCCATTGCGAAATCAATGTTGACGACTGCAACCCTCCTGTGGACCCCG
TGTCCAGATCTCCCAAGTGCTTCAACAATGGGACCTGCGTGGACCAAGTCGGCGGCTATTCTTGTACTTG
CCCTCCTGGCTTCGTGGGCGAGAGATGTGAAGGCGACGTCAACGAATGTTTGTCTAATCCCTGTGACGCC
AGGGGCACCCAGAATTGCGTGCAGAGAGTGAACGACTTCCACTGTGAATGCAGAGCCGGACACACTGGGA
GAAGATGCGAGTCCGTGATCAATGGCTGCAAGGGCAAACCATGTAAAAACGGCGGAACTTGCGCCGTGGC
CTCTAATACCGCTAGAGGCTTCATCTGCAAGTGTCCCGCCGGATTTGAGGGCGCCACTTGCGAAAATGAT
GCCAGAACCTGCGGCAGCCTGAGATGCCTTAATGGTGGAACATGCATCAGCGGCCCTAGAAGCCCTACTT
GCCTGTGTCTGGGCCCTTTCACAGGCCCCGAGTGTCAGTTTCCTGCCAGTTCTCCTTGTCTCGGCGGAAA
CCCCTGCTACAATCAGGGAACATGCGAGCCTACCAGCGAGAGCCCCTTCTACAGATGTCTGTGTCCTGCC
AAGTTCAACGGACTGCTGTGCCACATCCTGGATTACAGCTTTGGAGGCGGCGCTGGCAGAGACATCCCTC
CACCTCTTATTGAGGAAGCCTGCGAACTGCCCGAGTGCCAAGAGGATGCTGGCAACAAAGTGTGCAGCCT
GCAGTGCAACAATCACGCCTGTGGCTGGGATGGCGGAGACTGCTCCCTGAACTTCAACGACCCCTGGAAG
AACTGCACCCAGTCTCTGCAGTGCTGGAAGTACTTTAGCGACGGCCACTGCGACAGCCAGTGTAATTCTG
CCGGCTGCCTGTTCGACGGCTTCGATTGTCAGCGAGCTGAGGGCCAGTGCAATCCCCTGTACGACCAGTA
TTGCAAGGATCACTTCTCCGATGGCCACTGTGACCAGGGCTGTAATAGCGCCGAATGCGAATGGGATGGC
CTGGATTGTGCCGAGCACGTGCCAGAAAGACTGGCTGCTGGAACACTGGTGGTGGTCGTGCTGATGCCTC
CTGAGCAGCTGAGAAACAGCAGCTTCCACTTCCTGCGCGAGCTGTCCAGAGTGCTGCACACCAATGTGGT
GTTCAAGAGAGATGCCCACGGCCAGCAGATGATCTTCCCATATTACGGCAGAGAAGAGGAACTGCGGAAG
CACCCTATCAAGAGAGCTGCTGAAGGCTGGGCTGCTCCTGATGCTCTGCTGGGACAAGTGAAAGCCTCTC
TGCTTCCTGGCGGAAGCGAAGGCGGAAGGCGGAGAAGAGAACTCGATCCTATGGATGTGCGGGGCAGCAT
CGTGTACCTGGAAATCGACAACAGACAGTGCGTGCAGGCCTCCAGCCAATGTTTTCAGTCTGCTACCGAC
GTGGCCGCCTTTCTGGGAGCACTTGCTTCCCTGGGATCTCTGAACATCCCCTACAAGATCGAGGCCGTGC
AGTCCGAGACAGTGGAACCTCCTCCTCCTGCTCAACTGCAT
